Addgene plasmid #114632: pdCas9-omega
Purpose: Addgene plasmid 44249 where dCas9 has been replaced with dCas9 fused to the omega subunit of RNAP
Depositing lab: Anushree Chatterjee. Depositing organization: University of Colorado, Boulder. Publication: Multiplexed deactivated CRISPR-Cas9 gene expression perturbations deter bacterial adaptation by inducing negative epistasis. Otoupal PB, Cordell WT, Bachu V, Sitton MJ, Chatterjee A. Commun Biol. 2018 Sep 3;1:129. doi: 10.1038/s42003-018-0135-2. eCollection 2018. PubMed 30272008.
Backbone
  Vector backbone: p15a
  Backbone size w/o insert (bp): 2574
  Vector type: Bacterial Expression, CRISPR
Growth in bacteria
  Bacterial resistance: Chloramphenicol, 25 μg/mL
  Growth temperature: 37°C
  Growth strain: DH5alpha
  Copy number: Low Copy
Gene/Insert
  Gene/Insert name: dCas9-omega
  Insert size (bp): 4407
  Promoter: Tet promoter
  Cloning method: Restriction Enzyme; 5′ cloning site BglII (not destroyed); 3′ cloning site XhoI (not destroyed)
Terms and licenses: Academic/Nonprofit Terms; Industry Terms: Not Available to Industry
How to cite: pdCas9-omega was a gift from Anushree Chatterjee (Addgene plasmid # 114632 ; http://n2t.net/addgene:114632 ; RRID:Addgene_114632)
