[The description below was written by a language model from this plasmid's Addgene catalogue record and pLannotate feature annotations shown in this document.]
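Description:
pdCas9-omega is a bacterial expression plasmid for CRISPR-based gene regulation in E. coli, built on a p15A backbone and derived from an earlier bacterial dCas9 plasmid in which the dCas9 coding sequence was replaced by a dCas9–omega fusion. It replicates from the p15A origin, recorded as low copy and compatible with ColE1-type plasmids, so it can be maintained alongside a second plasmid in the same cell. Selection is by chloramphenicol resistance, provided by a cat gene with its own promoter and followed by the lambda t0 terminator. The annotation also flags a short RSF-origin fragment next to the p15A origin, which is probably a similarity match rather than a functional second origin.

The payload is a roughly 4.4 kb open reading frame encoding catalytically dead Streptococcus pyogenes Cas9 (D10A and H840A, so it binds DNA under RNA guidance but does not cut) joined at its C-terminus to the omega subunit of E. coli RNA polymerase (rpoZ). The insert sits between retained BglII and XhoI sites and is terminated by the rrnB T1 and T7Te terminators. Expression is driven by the Tet promoter: the overlapping tetR/tetA promoter region lies at the end of the linearised record, immediately upstream of the fusion on the circular map, and a divergently oriented TetR gene supplies the repressor, making expression inducible by tetracycline-class inducers.

Tethering omega to dCas9 is a way to recruit RNA polymerase to a guide-specified site near a promoter and thereby activate transcription, while dCas9 binding within a promoter or gene can instead block it. No guide RNA cassette is annotated on this plasmid, so guides are presumably supplied separately. The associated work used multiplexed dCas9 gene expression perturbations to study bacterial adaptation.
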