Features (pLannotate 1.2.2; 11 found; start..end, strand, type, name):
     36..4139    +  CDS            dCas9: catalytically dead mutant of the Cas9 endonuclease from the Streptococcus pyogenes Type II CRISPR/Cas system RNA-guided DNA-binding protein that lacks endonuclease activity due to the D10A mutation in the RuvC catalytic domain and the H840A mutation in the HNH catalytic domain
   4146..4418    +  CDS            RNAP ω (sequence partly withheld): DNA-directed RNA polymerase subunit omega; E. coli rpoZ; promotes RNA polymerase assembly
   4442..4513    +  terminator     rrnB T1 terminator: transcription terminator T1 from the E. coli rrnB gene
   4529..4556    +  terminator     T7Te terminator: phage T7 early transcription terminator
   4575..4630    -  rep_origin     RSF ori (fragment): Plasmids containing the RSF 1030 origin of replication can be propagated in E. coli cells that contain additional plasmids with compatible origins.
   4718..5263    -  rep_origin     p15A ori: Plasmids containing the medium-copy-number p15A origin of replication can be propagated in E. coli cells that contain a second plasmid with the ColE1 origin.
   5377..5471    -  terminator     lambda t0 terminator: transcription terminator from phage lambda
   5495..6151    -  CDS            cat: CAT_ECOLX - Experimental evidence at protein level: Swiss-Prot protein existence level 1. This enzyme is an effector of chloramphenicol resistance in bacteria. From Escherichia coli. This protein is used as a marker in many commonly used cloning vectors, such as pACYC184.
   6152..6254    -  promoter       cat promoter: promoter of the E. coli cat gene encoding chloramphenicol acetyltransferase
   6284..6907    -  CDS            TetR: tetracycline repressor TetR; tetR from transposon Tn10; TetR binds to the tetracycline operator tetO to inhibit transcription. This inhibition can be relieved by adding tetracycline or doxycycline.
   6926..6981    +  promoter       tetR/tetA promoters: tetR; overlapping promoters for bacterial tetR and tetA
>Addgene plasmid #114632 | pdCas9-omega | addgene full sequence | sequence record 221991 | Addgene NGS Result
AAGAATTCAAAAGATCTAAAGAGGAGAAAGGATCTATGGATAAGAAATACTCAATAGGCTTAGCTATCGG
CACAAATAGCGTCGGATGGGCGGTGATCACTGATGAATATAAGGTTCCGTCTAAAAAGTTCAAGGTTCTG
GGAAATACAGACCGCCACAGTATCAAAAAAAATCTTATAGGGGCTCTTTTATTTGACAGTGGAGAGACAG
CGGAAGCGACTCGTCTCAAACGGACAGCTCGTAGAAGGTATACACGTCGGAAGAATCGTATTTGTTATCT
ACAGGAGATTTTTTCAAATGAGATGGCGAAAGTAGATGATAGTTTCTTTCATCGACTTGAAGAGTCTTTT
TTGGTGGAAGAAGACAAGAAGCATGAACGTCATCCTATTTTTGGAAATATAGTAGATGAAGTTGCTTATC
ATGAGAAATATCCAACTATCTATCATCTGCGAAAAAAATTGGTAGATTCTACTGATAAAGCGGATTTGCG
CTTAATCTATTTGGCCTTAGCGCATATGATTAAGTTTCGTGGTCATTTTTTGATTGAGGGAGATTTAAAT
CCTGATAATAGTGATGTGGACAAACTATTTATCCAGTTGGTACAAACCTACAATCAATTATTTGAAGAAA
ACCCTATTAACGCAAGTGGAGTAGATGCTAAAGCGATTCTTTCTGCACGATTGAGTAAATCAAGACGATT
AGAAAATCTCATTGCTCAGCTCCCCGGTGAGAAGAAAAATGGCTTATTTGGGAATCTCATTGCTTTGTCA
TTGGGTTTGACCCCTAATTTTAAATCAAATTTTGATTTGGCAGAAGATGCTAAATTACAGCTTTCAAAAG
ATACTTACGATGATGATTTAGATAATTTATTGGCGCAAATTGGAGATCAATATGCTGATTTGTTTTTGGC
AGCTAAGAATTTATCAGATGCTATTTTACTTTCAGATATCCTAAGAGTAAATACTGAAATAACTAAGGCT
CCCCTATCAGCTTCAATGATTAAACGCTACGATGAACATCATCAAGACTTGACTCTTTTAAAAGCTTTAG
TTCGACAACAACTTCCAGAAAAGTATAAAGAAATCTTTTTTGATCAATCAAAAAACGGATATGCAGGTTA
TATTGATGGGGGAGCTAGCCAAGAAGAATTTTATAAATTTATCAAACCAATTTTAGAAAAAATGGATGGT
ACTGAGGAATTATTGGTGAAACTAAATCGTGAAGATTTGCTGCGCAAGCAACGGACCTTTGACAACGGCT
CTATTCCCCATCAAATTCACTTGGGTGAGCTGCATGCTATTTTGAGAAGACAAGAAGACTTTTATCCATT
TTTAAAAGACAATCGTGAGAAGATTGAAAAAATCTTGACTTTTCGAATTCCTTATTATGTTGGTCCATTG
GCGCGTGGCAATAGTCGTTTTGCATGGATGACTCGGAAGTCTGAAGAAACAATTACCCCATGGAATTTTG
AAGAAGTTGTCGATAAAGGTGCTTCAGCTCAATCATTTATTGAACGCATGACAAACTTTGATAAAAATCT
TCCAAATGAAAAAGTACTACCAAAACATAGTTTGCTTTATGAGTATTTTACGGTTTATAACGAATTGACA
AAGGTCAAATATGTTACTGAAGGAATGCGAAAACCAGCATTTCTTTCAGGTGAACAGAAGAAAGCCATTG
TTGATTTACTCTTCAAAACAAATCGAAAAGTAACCGTTAAGCAATTAAAAGAAGATTATTTCAAAAAAAT
AGAATGTTTTGATAGTGTTGAAATTTCAGGAGTTGAAGATAGATTTAATGCTTCATTAGGTACCTACCAT
GATTTGCTAAAAATTATTAAAGATAAAGATTTTTTGGATAATGAAGAAAATGAAGATATCTTAGAGGATA
TTGTTTTAACATTGACCTTATTTGAAGATAGGGAGATGATTGAGGAAAGACTTAAAACATATGCTCACCT
CTTTGATGATAAGGTGATGAAACAGCTTAAACGTCGCCGTTATACTGGTTGGGGACGTTTGTCTCGAAAA
TTGATTAATGGTATTAGGGATAAGCAATCTGGCAAAACAATATTAGATTTTTTGAAATCAGATGGTTTTG
CCAATCGCAATTTTATGCAGCTGATCCATGATGATAGTTTGACATTTAAAGAAGACATTCAAAAAGCACA
AGTGTCTGGACAAGGCGATAGTTTACATGAACATATTGCAAATTTAGCTGGTAGCCCTGCTATTAAAAAA
GGTATTTTACAGACTGTAAAAGTTGTTGATGAATTGGTCAAAGTAATGGGGCGGCATAAGCCAGAAAATA
TCGTTATTGAAATGGCACGTGAAAATCAGACAACTCAAAAGGGCCAGAAAAATTCGCGAGAGCGTATGAA
ACGAATCGAAGAAGGTATCAAAGAATTAGGAAGTCAGATTCTTAAAGAGCATCCTGTTGAAAATACTCAA
TTGCAAAATGAAAAGCTCTATCTCTATTATCTCCAAAATGGAAGAGACATGTATGTGGACCAAGAATTAG
ATATTAATCGTTTAAGTGATTATGATGTCGATGCCATTGTTCCACAAAGTTTCCTTAAAGACGATTCAAT
AGACAATAAGGTCTTAACGCGTTCTGATAAAAATCGTGGTAAATCGGATAACGTTCCAAGTGAAGAAGTA
GTCAAAAAGATGAAAAACTATTGGAGACAACTTCTAAACGCCAAGTTAATCACTCAACGTAAGTTTGATA
ATTTAACGAAAGCTGAACGTGGAGGTTTGAGTGAACTTGATAAAGCTGGTTTTATCAAACGCCAATTGGT
TGAAACTCGCCAAATCACTAAGCATGTGGCACAAATTTTGGATAGTCGCATGAATACTAAATACGATGAA
AATGATAAACTTATTCGAGAGGTTAAAGTGATTACCTTAAAATCTAAATTAGTTTCTGACTTCCGAAAAG
ATTTCCAATTCTATAAAGTACGTGAGATTAACAATTACCATCATGCCCATGATGCGTATCTAAATGCCGT
CGTTGGAACTGCTTTGATTAAGAAATATCCAAAACTTGAATCGGAGTTTGTCTATGGTGATTATAAAGTT
TATGATGTTCGTAAAATGATTGCTAAGTCTGAGCAAGAAATAGGCAAAGCAACCGCAAAATATTTCTTTT
ACTCTAATATCATGAACTTCTTCAAAACAGAAATTACACTTGCAAATGGAGAGATTCGCAAACGCCCTCT
AATCGAAACTAATGGGGAAACTGGAGAAATTGTCTGGGATAAAGGGCGAGATTTTGCCACAGTGCGCAAA
GTATTGTCCATGCCCCAAGTCAATATTGTCAAGAAAACAGAAGTACAGACAGGCGGATTCTCCAAGGAGT
CAATTTTACCAAAAAGAAATTCGGACAAGCTTATTGCTCGTAAAAAAGACTGGGATCCAAAAAAATATGG
TGGTTTTGATAGTCCAACGGTAGCTTATTCAGTCCTAGTGGTTGCTAAGGTGGAAAAAGGGAAATCGAAG
AAGTTAAAATCCGTTAAAGAGTTACTAGGGATCACAATTATGGAAAGAAGTTCCTTTGAAAAAAATCCGA
TTGACTTTTTAGAAGCTAAAGGATATAAGGAAGTTAAAAAAGACTTAATCATTAAACTACCTAAATATAG
TCTTTTTGAGTTAGAAAACGGTCGTAAACGGATGCTGGCTAGTGCCGGAGAATTACAAAAAGGAAATGAG
CTGGCTCTGCCAAGCAAATATGTGAATTTTTTATATTTAGCTAGTCATTATGAAAAGTTGAAGGGTAGTC
CAGAAGATAACGAACAAAAACAATTGTTTGTGGAGCAGCATAAGCATTATTTAGATGAGATTATTGAGCA
AATCAGTGAATTTTCTAAGCGTGTTATTTTAGCAGATGCCAATTTAGATAAAGTTCTTAGTGCATATAAC
AAACATAGAGACAAACCAATACGTGAACAAGCAGAAAATATTATTCATTTATTTACGTTGACGAATCTTG
GAGCTCCCGCTGCTTTTAAATATTTTGATACAACAATTGATCGTAAACGATATACGTCTACAAAAGAAGT
TTTAGATGCCACTCTTATCCATCAATCCATCACTGGTCTTTATGAAACACGCATTGATTTGAGTCAGCTA
GGAGGTGACGCAGCT
[270 nt withheld, positions 4146-4415]
TAACTCGAGTAAGGATCTCCAGGCATCAAATAAAACGAAAGGCTCAGTCGAAAGACTGGGCCTTTCGTTT
TATCTGTTGTTTGTCGGTGAACGCTCTCTACTAGAGTCACACTGGCTCACCTTCGGGTGGGCCTTTCTGC
GTTTATACCTAGGGATATATTCCGCTTCCTCGCTCACTGACTCGCTACGCTCGGTCGTTCGACTGCGGCG
AGCGGAAATGGCTTACGAACGGGGCGGAGATTTCCTGGAAGATGCCAGGAAGATACTTAACAGGGAAGTG
AGAGGGCCGCGGCAAAGCCGTTTTTCCATAGGCTCCGCCCCCCTGACAAGCATCACGAAATCTGACGCTC
AAATCAGTGGTGGCGAAACCCGACAGGACTATAAAGATACCAGGCGTTTCCCCCTGGCGGCTCCCTCGTG
CGCTCTCCTGTTCCTGCCTTTCGGTTTACCGGTGTCATTCCGCTGTTATGGCCGCGTTTGTCTCATTCCA
CGCCTGACACTCAGTTCCGGGTAGGCAGTTCGCTCCAAGCTGGACTGTATGCACGAACCCCCCGTTCAGT
CCGACCGCTGCGCCTTATCCGGTAACTATCGTCTTGAGTCCAACCCGGAAAGACATGCAAAAGCACCACT
GGCAGCAGCCACTGGTAATTGATTTAGAGGAGTTAGTCTTGAAGTCATGCGCCGGTTAAGGCTAAACTGA
AAGGACAAGTTTTGGTGACTGCGCTCCTCCAAGCCAGTTACCTCGGTTCAAAGAGTTGGTAGCTCAGAGA
ACCTTCGAAAAACCGCCCTGCAAGGCGGTTTTTTCGTTTTCAGAGCAAGAGATTACGCGCAGACCAAAAC
GATCTCAAGAAGATCATCTTATTAATCAGATAAAATATTTCTAGATTTCAGTGCAATTTATCTCTTCAAA
TGTAGCACCTGAAGTCAGCCCCATACGATATAAGTTGTTACTAGTGCTTGGATTCTCACCAATAAAAAAC
GCCCGGCGGCAACCGAGCGTTCTGAACAAATCCAGATGGAGTTCTGAGGTCATTACTGGATCTATCAACA
GGAGTCCAAGCGAGCTCGATATCAAATTACGCCCCGCCCTGCCACTCATCGCAGTACTGTTGTAATTCAT
TAAGCATTCTGCCGACATGGAAGCCATCACAAACGGCATGATGAACCTGAATCGCCAGCGGCATCAGCAC
CTTGTCGCCTTGCGTATAATATTTGCCCATGGTGAAAACGGGGGCGAAGAAGTTGTCCATATTGGCCACG
TTTAAATCAAAACTGGTGAAACTCACCCAGGGATTGGCTGAGACGAAAAACATATTCTCAATAAACCCTT
TAGGGAAATAGGCCAGGTTTTCACCGTAACACGCCACATCTTGCGAATATATGTGTAGAAACTGCCGGAA
ATCGTCGTGGTATTCACTCCAGAGCGATGAAAACGTTTCAGTTTGCTCATGGAAAACGGTGTAACAAGGG
TGAACACTATCCCATATCACCAGCTCACCGTCTTTCATTGCCATACGAAATTCCGGATGAGCATTCATCA
GGCGGGCAAGAATGTGAATAAAGGCCGGATAAAACTTGTGCTTATTTTTCTTTACGGTCTTTAAAAAGGC
CGTAATATCCAGCTGAACGGTCTGGTTATAGGTACATTGAGCAACTGACTGAAATGCCTCAAAATGTTCT
TTACGATGCCATTGGGATATATCAACGGTGGTATATCCAGTGATTTTTTTCTCCATTTTAGCTTCCTTAG
CTCCTGAAAATCTCGATAACTCAAAAAATACGCCCGGTAGTGATCTTATTTCATTATGGTGAAAGTTGGA
ACCTCTTACGTGCCGATCAACGTCTCATTTTCGCCAGATATCGACGTCTTAAGACCCACTTTCACATTTA
AGTTGTTTTTCTAATCCGCATATGATCAATTCAAGGCCGAATAAGAAGGCTGGCTCTGCACCTTGGTGAT
CAAATAATTCGATAGCTTGTCGTAATAATGGCGGCATACTATCAGTAGTAGGTGTTTCCCTTTCTTCTTT
AGCGACTTGATGCTCTTGATCTTCCAATACGCAACCTAAAGTAAAATGCCCCACAGCGCTGAGTGCATAT
AATGCATTCTCTAGTGAAAAACCTTGTTGGCATAAAAAGGCTAATTGATTTTCGAGAGTTTCATACTGTT
TTTCTGTAGGCCGTGTACCTAAATGTACTTTTGCTCCATCGCGATGACTTAGTAAAGCACATCTAAAACT
TTTAGCGTTATTACGTAAAAAATCTTGCCAGCTTTCCCCTTCTAAAGGGCAAAAGTGAGTATGGTGCCTA
TCTAACATCTCAATGGCTAAGGCGTCGAGCAAAGCCCGCTTATTTTTTACATGCCAATACAATGTAGGCT
GCTCTACACCTAGCTTCTGGGCGAGTTTACGGGTTGTTAAACCTTCGATTCCGACCTCATTAAGCAGCTC
TAATGCGCTGTTAATCACTTTACTTTTATCTAATCTAGACATCATTAATTCCTAATTTTTGTTGACACTC
TATCGTTGATAGAGTTATTTTACCACTCCCTATCAGTGATAGAGAA
